>Addgene plasmid #149571 | pBbdCas9G_arr2 | addgene full sequence | sequence record 308847 | Addgene NGS Result
CTACACTCCCATTTTTAGTAAATCTATCTTTAAGGCCCCTTGAAACTCTATTTTGAAATCTTAAATCTTT
TTTTTCTTGAAAGTATTTATAGATTTTTTGGTAACATTCTTTTTTTGAAAAATTAAGTTGATAGTATATT
TCGGTCCCCAAATTTACCCCTAAGTGTTTGTGATAATTAGTTGTGACTTTAAATTCTTTTTCTAATTTGT
AAAGGTAATTTTGCAGTGTTTTTAGTTTAACGGGTGTTTGACTATTTCTTTTAAGGTTTTCATTAAAGTA
ATAGAGTATGTTTTTTTGTGTGTATTTCTTATATGTTTTATTTATGTACGCTAGTGTTGAGATAAGGACT
ACTAATTTATACTGTAATTTATTGTAGCAAGTTGTGGTTTTACTGGTTTTGTTTATATTAGATAAGTTTT
CCATTTATAGCTCCTTGAATACCGGATTTTTTATCTATAAAGTATATATATCACAATTTTGATTTAAAAG
TAAATTCTTTTTTTAAAAATACAAAAATTTTTTATAAATTATATAGACCATGATATTGTATTAATACTAA
TTGATTTTAATTTAAGGTTGAACTAAAATAAACATAGTTTTGTAGAAAATAATTTTTCATTATTTTGCTA
CTTGATATTGGATCGTAAAAATATTAGGGCTTTACAAAGTTCTTTTAAAAGAGAATTTAGTAAAGCCCTA
AGTCTTTTAATAAAAAATTTTTTGTAAAAAAGTTGGCAAAAATAGTTTTTGCTATATATTTATATATAAG
AAAAAATTCAATACTCAAGGAGATAAAAAATGGAAAACTTAAACAATAATCCACAAAAAATTAATCAAAT
AAATAAGCAAACTAATTTTATTGGTTTTGAAAATTTTATAGAACTTGATAATCAAGTTAATCAAACTAAA
GAAAAAAGTAAATTAAGTAAGATAGGTAAGAAATTACCCGGAATAAGCAGTCAAGTCTAGTGCGGCCGCA
TGGCTTGTTATGACTGTTTTTTTGGGGTACAGTCTATGCCTCGGGCATCCAAGCAGCAAGCGCGTTACGC
CGTGGGTCGATGTTTGATGTTATGGAGCAGCAACGATGTTACGCAGCAGGGCAGTCGCCCTAAAACAAAG
TTAAACATCATGAGGAGGTAACGTCATGGTAAAAGATTGGATTCCTATTTCTCATGATAATTATAAACAA
GTACAAGGACCATTTTATCATGGAACTAAAGCTAATTTAGCAATTGGTGATTTACTAACTACAGGATTTA
TTTCTCATTTTGAAGATGGTCGAATTCTTAAACATATTTATTTTTCAGCTTTAATGGAACCAGCAGTTTG
GGGAGCTGAACTTGCTATGTCACTATCTGGTCTTGAAGGTCGTGGTTATATATATATAGTTGAACCAACA
GGACCATTTGAAGATGATCCAAATCTTACAAATAAAAAATTTCCTGGTAATCCAACACAATCTTATAGAA
CTTGTGAACCTTTAAGAATTGTTGGTGTTGTTGAAGATTGGGAAGGACATCCTGTTGAATTAATAAGAGG
AATGTTAGATTCATTAGAAGATTTAAAACGTCGTGGTTTACATGTTATTGAAGATTAACCTGGCGCGCCA
AATAATGCCCGTGTCCCTGTTGAATAGGGACACGGTTTTTTAACAATTTTTTTATTCCTAGGCCTTAGTG
GCCGGTACCCGGGGATCCTTATTACTGGCCGCTTTCTAGCCTGGATACTTGTCTGGCTAGTTGCATTAGA
GAGTCAGCTAGAGCCCTAGGGCTAGCTGTTTGTGTATTCGGAGCCAGTGTAGTTTTTCTTTTTACTAACG
ATACGGGTAATAATTGATTGCCTTTTACAGCCTGACCTTGAGACAATTGCAAAAGTCTGTCCACAGAGGT
TTGACCTAATAATCTAAAATCTTGTTTGATAGTAGTAAGTGGAGGTATGTAGCAACTAGAATCTTCTGTA
TCATCATAACCCACAACTGAAATATCAGCCCCAACTCTAAGTCCACTTTCAGTAATAGCTCGCATAGCTC
CTAAAGCCATTTGATCATTAGCAACTAACATAGCAGTAGGGACAATGCCTTCATTTAACATTTGCATTGT
TTGCTGAAATCCTGACATAGCAGACCAATCTCCTTCTCTTTCTGCTATTGGTTGTATTTGATTTCTTGTT
AAATACTTGTGCCATCCTGCTAATCTCAATCTGGCACTTACTGAACTTAAGGGACCTGCAAGTAGTGCAA
TTTGTTGATGGCCTAATGCAACAAGGTGTTCAACTCCTAACCTTGTTCCATCTTCGTGAGAAAAAATTAT
AGAGTTTATTGGGGTTTGGTCCGACACATCCAAAAACAATGCTGGAACATTAGTACATGCTGCTTCAACT
GCAATCGCATCTTGGTCATCAAGAGGATAATTAATTATAAGTCCACTAACACGTTGAGCTAATAAATTAT
GTACTGCTGCCTTACAAGCCTCTACACCTGATCTCTCAACCATTGATACAACAACGCTTGCACCAAGTTG
ATCAGCTCTCGATTTAATTGCGGCTACAATTTGACTAGGCGCATGTAATGCAAGTGATGATGTGGCAACT
CCAATTAAAAGTGATTGTTTCCCCGCAAGTTGCTGAGCAACGCGATTTGGTATATAATTCAACTCTGCCA
TAGCTGCTTCAACCTTCTCTCTTGTTTTTGCAGATACATGACTTGCTTGGTTCACAACTCTCGAAACCGT
TTGGTAGCTAACCCCGGCATATTCAGCAACATCATACAAAGTAACAGGTTTCATGGATCATTCCTCCATG
ATAAAATTTAAATTTCTGACTTTGGCAAATCCTTTTGCCTGTTAAAAAGAATAGCACAAAAATTAAAAAA
AAAGAAACGCAAATAGCAATAGCATTAAAAATAATTATTATTATTTATTTCTTTGATTAAAATCAAAAGC
CTTTAATGTATTTTCTTGATCTTTCATGCGCTTAACGGTAAAATCCAAGGTATTAAGTTCACCTTCCACT
TTTCTCTCTCTATCTTCTCTAGAAAATCATAAAAAATTTATTTGCTTTGTGAGCGGATAACAATTATAAT
AGATTCAATTGTGAGCGGATAACAATTTCACACAGAATTCATTAAAGAGGAGAAATTACATATGGATAAG
AAATACTCAATAGGCTTAGCTATCGGCACAAATAGCGTCGGATGGGCGGTGATCACTGATGAATATAAGG
TTCCGTCTAAAAAGTTCAAGGTTCTGGGAAATACAGACCGCCACAGTATCAAAAAAAATCTTATAGGGGC
TCTTTTATTTGACAGTGGAGAGACAGCGGAAGCGACTCGTCTCAAACGGACAGCTCGTAGAAGGTATACA
CGTCGGAAGAATCGTATTTGTTATCTACAGGAGATTTTTTCAAATGAGATGGCGAAAGTAGATGATAGTT
TCTTTCATCGACTTGAAGAGTCTTTTTTGGTGGAAGAAGACAAGAAGCATGAACGTCATCCTATTTTTGG
AAATATAGTAGATGAAGTTGCTTATCATGAGAAATATCCAACTATCTATCATCTGCGAAAAAAATTGGTA
GATTCTACTGATAAAGCGGATTTGCGCTTAATCTATTTGGCCTTAGCGCATATGATTAAGTTTCGTGGTC
ATTTTTTGATTGAGGGAGATTTAAATCCTGATAATAGTGATGTGGACAAACTATTTATCCAGTTGGTACA
AACCTACAATCAATTATTTGAAGAAAACCCTATTAACGCAAGTGGAGTAGATGCTAAAGCGATTCTTTCT
GCACGATTGAGTAAATCAAGACGATTAGAAAATCTCATTGCTCAGCTCCCCGGTGAGAAGAAAAATGGCT
TATTTGGGAATCTCATTGCTTTGTCATTGGGTTTGACCCCTAATTTTAAATCAAATTTTGATTTGGCAGA
AGATGCTAAATTACAGCTTTCAAAAGATACTTACGATGATGATTTAGATAATTTATTGGCGCAAATTGGA
GATCAATATGCTGATTTGTTTTTGGCAGCTAAGAATTTATCAGATGCTATTTTACTTTCAGATATCCTAA
GAGTAAATACTGAAATAACTAAGGCTCCCCTATCAGCTTCAATGATTAAACGCTACGATGAACATCATCA
AGACTTGACTCTTTTAAAAGCTTTAGTTCGACAACAACTTCCAGAAAAGTATAAAGAAATCTTTTTTGAT
CAATCAAAAAACGGATATGCAGGTTATATTGATGGGGGAGCTAGCCAAGAAGAATTTTATAAATTTATCA
AACCAATTTTAGAAAAAATGGATGGTACTGAGGAATTATTGGTGAAACTAAATCGTGAAGATTTGCTGCG
CAAGCAACGGACCTTTGACAACGGCTCTATTCCCCATCAAATTCACTTGGGTGAGCTGCATGCTATTTTG
AGAAGACAAGAAGACTTTTATCCATTTTTAAAAGACAATCGTGAGAAGATTGAAAAAATCTTGACTTTTC
GAATTCCTTATTATGTTGGTCCATTGGCGCGTGGCAATAGTCGTTTTGCATGGATGACTCGGAAGTCTGA
AGAAACAATTACCCCATGGAATTTTGAAGAAGTTGTCGATAAAGGTGCTTCAGCTCAATCATTTATTGAA
CGCATGACAAACTTTGATAAAAATCTTCCAAATGAAAAAGTACTACCAAAACATAGTTTGCTTTATGAGT
ATTTTACGGTTTATAACGAATTGACAAAGGTCAAATATGTTACTGAAGGAATGCGAAAACCAGCATTTCT
TTCAGGTGAACAGAAGAAAGCCATTGTTGATTTACTCTTCAAAACAAATCGAAAAGTAACCGTTAAGCAA
TTAAAAGAAGATTATTTCAAAAAAATAGAATGTTTTGATAGTGTTGAAATTTCAGGAGTTGAAGATAGAT
TTAATGCTTCATTAGGTACCTACCATGATTTGCTAAAAATTATTAAAGATAAAGATTTTTTGGATAATGA
AGAAAATGAAGATATCTTAGAGGATATTGTTTTAACATTGACCTTATTTGAAGATAGGGAGATGATTGAG
GAAAGACTTAAAACATATGCTCACCTCTTTGATGATAAGGTGATGAAACAGCTTAAACGTCGCCGTTATA
CTGGTTGGGGACGTTTGTCTCGAAAATTGATTAATGGTATTAGGGATAAGCAATCTGGCAAAACAATATT
AGATTTTTTGAAATCAGATGGTTTTGCCAATCGCAATTTTATGCAGCTGATCCATGATGATAGTTTGACA
TTTAAAGAAGACATTCAAAAAGCACAAGTGTCTGGACAAGGCGATAGTTTACATGAACATATTGCAAATT
TAGCTGGTAGCCCTGCTATTAAAAAAGGTATTTTACAGACTGTAAAAGTTGTTGATGAATTGGTCAAAGT
AATGGGGCGGCATAAGCCAGAAAATATCGTTATTGAAATGGCACGTGAAAATCAGACAACTCAAAAGGGC
CAGAAAAATTCGCGAGAGCGTATGAAACGAATCGAAGAAGGTATCAAAGAATTAGGAAGTCAGATTCTTA
AAGAGCATCCTGTTGAAAATACTCAATTGCAAAATGAAAAGCTCTATCTCTATTATCTCCAAAATGGAAG
AGACATGTATGTGGACCAAGAATTAGATATTAATCGTTTAAGTGATTATGATGTCGATGCCATTGTTCCA
CAAAGTTTCCTTAAAGACGATTCAATAGACAATAAGGTCTTAACGCGTTCTGATAAAAATCGTGGTAAAT
CGGATAACGTTCCAAGTGAAGAAGTAGTCAAAAAGATGAAAAACTATTGGAGACAACTTCTAAACGCCAA
GTTAATCACTCAACGTAAGTTTGATAATTTAACGAAAGCTGAACGTGGAGGTTTGAGTGAACTTGATAAA
GCTGGTTTTATCAAACGCCAATTGGTTGAAACTCGCCAAATCACTAAGCATGTGGCACAAATTTTGGATA
GTCGCATGAATACTAAATACGATGAAAATGATAAACTTATTCGAGAGGTTAAAGTGATTACCTTAAAATC
TAAATTAGTTTCTGACTTCCGAAAAGATTTCCAATTCTATAAAGTACGTGAGATTAACAATTACCATCAT
GCCCATGATGCGTATCTAAATGCCGTCGTTGGAACTGCTTTGATTAAGAAATATCCAAAACTTGAATCGG
AGTTTGTCTATGGTGATTATAAAGTTTATGATGTTCGTAAAATGATTGCTAAGTCTGAGCAAGAAATAGG
CAAAGCAACCGCAAAATATTTCTTTTACTCTAATATCATGAACTTCTTCAAAACAGAAATTACACTTGCA
AATGGAGAGATTCGCAAACGCCCTCTAATCGAAACTAATGGGGAAACTGGAGAAATTGTCTGGGATAAAG
GGCGAGATTTTGCCACAGTGCGCAAAGTATTGTCCATGCCCCAAGTCAATATTGTCAAGAAAACAGAAGT
CCAGACAGGCGGATTCTCCAAGGAGTCAATTTTACCAAAAAGAAATTCGGACAAGCTTATTGCTCGTAAA
AAAGACTGGGATCCAAAAAAATATGGTGGTTTTGATAGTCCAACGGTAGCTTATTCAGTCCTAGTGGTTG
CTAAGGTGGAAAAAGGGAAATCGAAGAAGTTAAAATCCGTTAAAGAGTTACTAGGGATCACAATTCTGGA
AAGAAGTTCCTTTGAAAAAAATCCGATTGACTTTTTAGAAGCTAAAGGATATAAGGAAGTTAAAAAAGAC
TTAATCATTAAACTACCTAAATATAGTCTTTTTGAGTTAGAAAACGGTCGTAAACGGATGCTGGCTAGTG
CCGGAGAATTACAAAAAGGAAATGAGCTGGCTCTGCCAAGCAAATATGTGAATTTTTTATATTTAGCTAG
TCATTATGAAAAGTTGAAGGGTAGTCCAGAAGATAACGAACAAAAACAATTGTTTGTGGAGCAGCATAAG
CATTATTTAGATGAGATTATTGAGCAAATCAGTGAATTTTCTAAGCGTGTTATTTTAGCAGATGCCAATT
TAGATAAAGTTCTTAGTGCATATAACAAACATAGAGACAAACCAATACGTGAACAAGCAGAAAATATTAT
TCATTTATTTACGTTGACGAATCTTGGAGCTCCCGCTGCTTTTAAATATTTTGATACAACAATTGATCGT
AAACGATATACGTCTACAAAAGAAGTTTTAGATGCCACTCTTATCCATCAATCCATCACTGGTCTTTATG
AAACACGCATTGATTTGAGTCAGCTAGGAGGTGACTAATAAAAGCTTGATCAGATCCCAGCTTTTTTTTG
AAGTGCCTGGCAGTAAGTTGAAAAAATTTGAAATAAACTTGGACTATGTTAATAAAAAAATACAAATTAA
CGAACAAAAAGATTTGAATTATTATATAATTTAGTTAAAAGCAATTTTAAATGAGGGAGGTTTCCATATG
TTACGCAGCAGCAACGATGTTACGCAGCAGGGCAGTCGCCCTAAAACAAAGTTAGGTGGCTCAAGTATGG
GCATCATTCGCACATGTAGGCTCGGCCCTGACCAAGTCAAATCCATGCGGGCTGCTCTTGATCTTTTCGG
TCGTGAGTTCGGAGACGTAGCCACCTACTCCCAACATCAGCCGGACTCCGATTACCTCGGGAACTTGCTC
CGTAGTAAGACATTCATCGCGCTTGCTGCCTTCGACCAAGAAGCGGTTGTTGGCGCTCTCGCGGCTTACG
TTCTGCCCAAGTTTGAGCAGCCGCGTAGTGAGATCTATATCTATGATCTCGCAGTCTCCGGCGAGCACCG
GAGGCAGGGCATTGCCACCGCGCTCATCAATCTCCTCAAGCATGAGGCCAACGCGCTTGGTGCTTATGTG
ATCTACGTGCAAGCAGATTACGGTGACGATCCCGCAGTGGCTCTCTATACAAAGTTGGGCATACGGGAAG
AAGTGATGCACTTTGATATCGACCCAAGTACCGCCACCTAATGACGTCGCCGGAGCGGTCGAGTTCTGGA
CCGACCGGCTCGGGTTCTCATGACCAAAATCCCTTAACGTGAGTTTTCGTTCCACTGAGCGTCAGACCCC
GTAGAAAAGATCAAAGGATCTTCTTGAGATCCTTTTTTTCTGCGCGTAATCTGCTGCTTGCAAACAAAAA
AACCACCGCTACCAGCGGTGGTTTGTTTGCCGGATCAAGAGCTACCAACTCTTTTTCCGAAGGTAACTGG
CTTCAGCAGAGCGCAGATACCAAATACTGTTCTTCTAGTGTAGCCGTAGTTAGGCCACCACTTCAAGAAC
TCTGTAGCACCGCCTACATACCTCGCTCTGCTAATCCTGTTACCAGTGGCTGCTGCCAGTGGCGATAAGT
CGTGTCTTACCGGGTTGGACTCAAGACGATAGTTACCGGATAAGGCGCAGCGGTCGGGCTGAACGGGGGG
TTCGTGCACACAGCCCAGCTTGGAGCGAACGACCTACACCGAACTGAGATACCTACAGCGTGAGCTATGA
GAAAGCGCCACGCTTCCCGAAGGGAGAAAGGCGGACAGGTATCCGGTAAGCGGCAGGGTCGGAACAGGAG
AGCGCACGAGGGAGCTTCCAGGGGGAAACGCCTGGTATCTTTATAGTCCTGTCGGGTTTCGCCACCTCTG
ACTTGAGCGTCGATTTTTGTGATGCTCGTCAGGGGGGCGGAGCCTATGGAAAAACGCCAGCAACGCGGCC
TTTTTACGGTTCCTGGCCTTTTGCTGGCCTTTTGCTCACATGTTCTTTCCTGCACTAGATCCCCGGCAAG
TTCATCCTTAGGGTTTTCATATCTCTTAAAAAGTCAATTTCTGCTTGATTAATTTCTTGTGGATTATTGT
TTTTGCGGTTTTTCATTTTTTATCTCCTTGAGTATTGAATTTTTTCTTATATATAAATATATAGCAAAAA
CTATTTTTGCCAACTTTTTTACAAAAAATTTTTTATTAAAACACTTAGGGCTTTGCTAAATTCTCTTTTA
AAAGAACTTAGTAAAGCCCTATGGATTTAAGAACTGATTATACTTACGTAGTAAAAATACTACAGATATT
AATAGTATAGACCATATCAAAATCATAATCAATTTATATTTATCTAAAATTGTAGTCCATACAAAATACA
AAAAAATTAGGTTTTTCTAAATTCTATTTTAAAAGAACTTAGTAACACCTAATCTCTAAATTACTTACAA
AATTCTAAAATTAGATTTTTAGTTCTTCATATTTCTTTAAAAGTTTTTTAAGAAAATCTTTTTGATTTTC
AAAAATTTCATGCATCATAAAACTAGTAAATTTGGATTTTTTTTTGTAAAAATCATAACTTTCTTGGGTT
TTAAGTTGAAATCTTAATGGTTTTATTGGATTTTGCCTAGATTTTTTTAACGCCGGACTTTCTTTATCTT
TTATAAAATTATAAGAATTTTTAATACCATTTTCTATTAAATAATCTTCTTTTATAAGCCCCTCTTGCAG
TGCAGTTGCTAATCTTAAATACTTATACGCTTGAGTTTTTGCTACATCAAAGTCTTTTATAAAATCAAGA
AAAGTTTTATAACCATCAAATTTATAATATTGATTATCTTTTATTTCTTTTAAAATTTTAATATTTTCCA
CCCTGTGGAATATTTCTTTTTTGAAATTGTCATTTAACTTTTCCTTTAGTGTCTTGTAATAAGAAATTTT
ACTTTCATTAATCATTAAATTTTGTTCAACATAAGTATCTATCTTTTTTGTTAAAACTTTAACAACACGT
TTTTTTTCCATAAAAATTTTCCTTTATTTTTGCAACATTTTCCTTAATTGATATAATTGTTACTATTTTA
GATTTTTTAATATCCACTTAAGAATTAATCCCTCACTAGAATATTTTTTATTATAGAATTCATATACATG
TTTTTCTAAATCTATAAATTTATCAACAATTGCTTTATTATAGGGTGTATCTATCTTTTCTTTTCTTAAT
AATCGTCTCATATTCTTTAAATAACAACAAACACTGCCGGTTTTAAACCTAAATTCTATGTAATATATTT
TTGAAAAAGTATATACATTTTCAACCCCGTTTATTTCATACTTTACAAAAACATTATTTATTGGTTTTCT
ATAACCATAGTAAATGCCTAAAAATTTGTCCCCGTCTTTCATAGGATATAGATAAAGTTTTTGAATCTCT
GATTTATCTAATAATTTTTCAAAAAAAATTATACACCGCTTTTGTTTGTTACTAACTACTCTATGCAATG
CCTTTAATATTTTTGTGTGATATATATTTTTATCACCTTTTTTTTCTTTCAGCAGGAAGATACTTTCTTT
TGGAAATTTAATTTTTTGTTCATTTATTCTTGCAGCCTTAAGTCCGATTTTCATATTTAATCCTTATATA
GCCTTTCTATTTAATTCTTTTAAACTCAATAAACTTTTTTGGTTTTTCATTAGTTCTAATAATTCGCAAT
AATATGTGCAAAACACTTTATTGTATTCTATTTTCTTTTGGTTATTCAAATATTCTTTTATAATTGGCTT
TAGAAGTTCAATATTTACTTCTTTTTTTAGTTGTTCAATAAGGATATTGAAAATGTTTGTTTTTAAATCT
TGATAATTTTGTTGAGAATTTTCTTTTTTTCTTTCAATTGACTTCTCTAATTTACGCTTTATATTGTTTA
AATCGCTATATTTATGACTTTCAATAATAAAATGAGGCTTAAATTTGTAATTTTCGTATATTTTTTGGAA
ACTTGTTTCTAATTGTTTAGAATTATATTCATTTTTTTCAAATTCTTTTTGAGTGTTGCATAGAATTTCC
TTTAATTTTTCTTGTTTTTCTTTCATACAAGATTTAGTAAAATGTATATTTTTATTTTTTAGTAATTTAA
TTTCTATTATTTTTATGATTTTAAGTATTTTGATTATATTATCTTTATCAATATTTAAATTGAATAAAAT
TGTAAGAAAAATTGAAAGAATTTTTTTACATAAAAAGTTACATTTATTGAAGTAATTTCTTACTTGATAC
TTTTCTATTTCATTAATCTTTCTTTCTTCTTTTATATTATTTTTATTATTTAAACACTCCTTTAAAT
Features (pLannotate 1.2.2; 10 found; start..end, strand, type, name):
   1073..1147    +  ncRNA          AAC AAD leader: Accession: RF02912 - putative aminoglycoside riboswitch / attI site
   1705..2784    -  CDS            lacI: LACI_ECOLI - Experimental evidence at protein level: Swiss-Prot protein existence level 1. Repressor of the lactose operon. Binds allolactose as an inducer. From Escherichia coli (strain K12).
   2914..3018    -  CDS            fliD (fragment): FLID_BORBU - Protein inferred from homology: Swiss-Prot protein existence level 3. Required for the morphogenesis and for the elongation of the flagellar filament by facilitating polymerization of the flagellin monomers at the tip of growing filament. Forms a capping structure, which prevents flagellin subunits (transported through the central channel of the flagellum) from leaking out without polymerization at the distal end (By similarity). From Borrelia burgdorferi (strain ATCC 35210 / B31 / CIP 102532 / DSM 4680).
   3037..3081    +  promoter       T5 promoter: bacteriophage T5 promoter for E. coli RNA polymerase, with embedded lac operator
   3087..3107    +  protein_bind   lac operator (fragment): The lac repressor binds to the lac operator to inhibit transcription in E. coli. This inhibition can be relieved by adding lactose or isopropyl-β-D-thiogalactopyranoside (IPTG). lac repressor encoded by lacI
   3142..7246    +  CDS            dCas9 (fragment): catalytically dead mutant of the Cas9 endonuclease from the Streptococcus pyogenes Type II CRISPR/Cas system RNA-guided DNA-binding protein that lacks endonuclease activity due to the D10A mutation in the RuvC catalytic domain and the H840A mutation in the HNH catalytic domain
   7256..7381    +  CDS            hslU (fragment): HSLU_BORBU - Protein inferred from homology: Swiss-Prot protein existence level 3. ATPase subunit of a proteasome-like degradation complex; this subunit has chaperone activity. The binding of ATP and its subsequent hydrolysis by HslU are essential for unfolding of protein substrates subsequently hydrolyzed by HslV. HslU recognizes the N-terminal part of its protein substrates and unfolds these before they are guided to HslV for hydrolysis. From Borrelia burgdorferi (strain ATCC 35210 / B31 / CIP 102532 / DSM 4680).
   7418..7951    +  CDS            GmR: gentamycin acetyltransferase; aacC1; confers resistance to gentamycin
   7953..7999    +  CDS            BleoR (fragment): antibiotic-binding protein; Sh ble from Streptoalloteichus hindustanus; confers resistance to bleomycin, phleomycin, and Zeocin™
   8074..8662    +  rep_origin     ori: high-copy-number ColE1/pMB1/pBR322/pUC origin of replication
