[The description below was written by a language model from this plasmid's Addgene catalogue record and pLannotate feature annotations shown in this document.]
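Description:
pBbdCas9G_arr2 is an empty, parental all-in-one CRISPR interference vector built for Borrelia burgdorferi, the Lyme disease spirochete, and is meant to receive a guide RNA by restriction cloning (the cloning sites are not recorded). It derives from the pBbdCas9G backbone and is propagated in E. coli through a high-copy ColE1/pUC-type origin with gentamicin selection provided by the aacC1 acetyltransferase gene. The record also lists rifampicin as a selectable marker, consistent with the arr2 element named in the backbone modifications. However, arr2 is not called as a feature in the annotation, which covers only part of the 11 kb sequence. No Borrelia replication functions are annotated either, so the record does not show how the plasmid is maintained in the spirochete.

The functional core is a catalytically dead Streptococcus pyogenes Cas9 (D10A/H840A), which binds DNA under guide RNA direction without cutting and so blocks transcription of the targeted gene. It sits downstream of a T5 promoter with lac operator sequences, corresponding to the PpQE30 promoter listed in the catalogue. A divergently oriented lacI gene supplies the repressor, so dCas9 expression should be inducible with IPTG. The catalogue also lists PflaB, the Borrelia flagellin promoter. Short fliD and hslU fragments of Borrelia origin lie next to lacI and upstream of the gentamicin marker, and they probably reflect native promoter regions, though the record does not assign them explicitly. A small BleoR fragment and an aminoglycoside leader motif appear to be incidental annotation hits. The vector serves as the starting point for building guide-specific constructs that selectively downregulate B. burgdorferi genes.
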