Addgene plasmid #149571: pBbdCas9G_arr2
Purpose: (Empty Backbone) parental, all-in-one CRISPRi vector for B. burgdorferi, parental for gRNA cloning
Depositing lab: Christine Jacobs-Wagner. Depositing organization: Stanford University. Publication: A CRISPR interference platform for selective downregulation of gene expression in Borrelia burgdorferi. Takacs CN, Scott M, Chang Y, Kloos ZA, Irnov I, Rosa PA, Liu J, Jacobs-Wagner C. Appl Environ Microbiol. 2020 Nov 30. pii: AEM.02519-20. doi: 10.1128/AEM.02519-20. PubMed 33257311.
Backbone
  Vector backbone: pBbdCas9G
  Backbone manufacturer: CJW lab
  Modifications to backbone: dCas9, lacI, arr2
  Vector type: Bacterial Expression, CRISPR
  Selectable markers: Rifampicin
Growth in bacteria
  Bacterial resistance: Gentamicin, 10 μg/mL
  Growth temperature: 30°C
  Growth strain: NEB 5-alpha F' Iq
  Copy number: High Copy
Gene/Insert
  Gene/Insert name: None
  Promoter: PflaB, PpQE30
  Cloning method: Restriction Enzyme; 5′ cloning site Unknown (unknown if destroyed); 3′ cloning site Unknown (unknown if destroyed)
  Sequencing primers: 5′ Unknown
Terms and licenses: Academic/Nonprofit Terms; Industry Terms: Not Available to Industry
How to cite: pBbdCas9G_arr2 was a gift from Christine Jacobs-Wagner (Addgene plasmid # 149571 ; http://n2t.net/addgene:149571 ; RRID:Addgene_149571)
